Addgene plasmid #31241: pSCAC-69
Purpose: Mitochondrial localization of EGFP, for real-time imaging of mitochondria in transgenic zebrafish
Depositing lab: Seok-Yong Choi. Depositing organization: Chonnam National University. Publication: Real-time imaging of mitochondria in transgenic zebrafish expressing mitochondrially targeted GFP. Kim MJ, Kang KH, Kim CH, Choi SY. Biotechniques. 2008 Sep . 45(3):331-4. 10.2144/000112909 PubMed 18778258.
Backbone
  Vector backbone: T2AL200R150G
  Backbone size w/o insert (bp): 4000
Growth in bacteria
  Bacterial resistance: Ampicillin, 100 μg/mL
  Growth temperature: 37°C
  Growth strain: DH5alpha
  Copy number: High Copy
Gene/Insert
  Gene/Insert name: mitochondrial localization enhanced green fluorescent protein (alt name: MLS-EGFP)
  Species: D. rerio (zebrafish)
  Cloning method: Restriction Enzyme; 5′ cloning site HIndIII (not destroyed); 3′ cloning site AgeI (not destroyed)
  Sequencing primers: 5′ EGFP-N
Terms and licenses: Academic/Nonprofit Terms; Industry Terms: Not Available to Industry
How to cite: pSCAC-69 was a gift from Seok-Yong Choi (Addgene plasmid # 31241 ; http://n2t.net/addgene:31241 ; RRID:Addgene_31241)
