[The description below was written by a language model from this plasmid's Addgene catalogue record and pLannotate feature annotations shown in this document.]
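Description:
pSCAC-69 is a zebrafish transgenesis plasmid that expresses EGFP fused to a mitochondrial localization signal (MLS-EGFP), built on the T2AL200R150G backbone. That backbone name corresponds to a minimal Tol2 transposon vector, though the feature table does not annotate any transposon arms, so their presence cannot be confirmed from the record. The bacterial portion is pBluescript-like. It has a high-copy ColE1/pUC origin, an ampicillin resistance gene (β-lactamase) with its own promoter, and an f1 phage origin. It also carries lacZα and lac promoter/operator remnants and flanking T7 and T3 promoters around fragments of the multiple cloning site.

The annotated payload is a mammalian codon-optimized EGFP coding sequence on the reverse strand. According to the catalogue entry, the insert was cloned between HindIII and AgeI sites, and its species is listed as zebrafish, which presumably refers to the targeting sequence. The roughly 840 bp between the EGFP start and the neighbouring MCS fragment is unannotated. This region would be expected to hold the localization signal and whatever promoter drives expression, but the record does not name the promoter or the source gene of the signal. An SV40 poly(A) signal and a small fragment of SV40 large T antigen lie next to the 3′ end of EGFP. They are annotated on the opposite strand, so how transcription of the fusion terminates is not fully clear from the table.

The stated purpose is to target EGFP to mitochondria so that these organelles can be imaged in real time in living transgenic zebrafish, for example to follow their distribution, shape and dynamics.
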