Features (pLannotate 1.2.2; 16 found; start..end, strand, type, name):
     34..462     -  rep_origin     f1 ori (sequence partly withheld): f1 bacteriophage origin of replication; arrow indicates direction of (+) strand synthesis
    467..622     -  CDS            lacZα (fragment): LacZα fragment of β-galactosidase; lacZ fragment
    630..648     +  promoter       T7 promoter: promoter for bacteriophage T7 RNA polymerase
    844..927     +  CDS            large T antigen (fragment): large T antigen from SV40 (simian virus 40)
    950..1084    +  polyA_signal   SV40 poly(A) signal: SV40 polyadenylation signal
   1104..1128    +  misc_feature   MCS (fragment): pBluescript multiple cloning site
   1129..1848    -  CDS            EGFP: the original enhanced GFP (Yang et al., 1996) mammalian codon-optimized
   2688..2728    -  misc_feature   MCS (fragment): pBluescript multiple cloning site
   2741..2759    -  promoter       T3 promoter: promoter for bacteriophage T3 RNA polymerase
   2804..2820    -  protein_bind   lac operator: The lac repressor binds to the lac operator to inhibit transcription in E. coli. This inhibition can be relieved by adding lactose or isopropyl-β-D-thiogalactopyranoside (IPTG). lac repressor encoded by lacI
   2828..2858    -  promoter       lac promoter: promoter for the E. coli lac operon
   2873..2894    -  protein_bind   CAP binding site: CAP binding activates transcription in the presence of cAMP. E. coli catabolite activator protein
   2907..2999    -  CDS            lacI (fragment): lac repressor; lacI; The lac repressor binds to the lac operator to inhibit transcription in E. coli. This inhibition can be relieved by adding lactose or isopropyl-β-D-thiogalactopyranoside (IPTG).
   3182..3770    -  rep_origin     ori: high-copy-number ColE1/pMB1/pBR322/pUC origin of replication
   3941..4801    -  CDS            AmpR: β-lactamase; bla; confers resistance to ampicillin, carbenicillin, and related antibiotics
   4802..4906    -  promoter       AmpR promoter: bla
>Addgene plasmid #31241 | pSCAC-69 | depositor full sequence | sequence record 14313 | Author sequence
CCACCTAAATTGTAAGCGTTAATATTTTGTTAAAATTCGCGTTAAATTTTTGTTAAATCAGCTCATTTTT
TAACCAATAGGCCGAAATCGGCAAAATCCCTTATAAATCAAAAGAATAGACCGAGATAGGGT
[37 nt withheld, positions 133-169]
AAAGAACGTGGACTCCAACGTCAAAGG
[49 nt withheld, positions 197-245]
T
[91 nt withheld, positions 247-337]
G
[124 nt withheld, positions 339-462]
CCCATTCGCCATTCAGGCTGCGCAACTGTTGGGAAGGGCGATCGGTGCGGGCCTCTTCGCTATTACGCCA
GCTGGCGAAAGGGGGATGTGCTGCAAGGCGATTAAGTTGGGTAACGCCAGGGTTTTCCCAGTCACGACGT
TGTAAAACGACGGCCAGTGAGCGCGCGTAATACGACTCACTATAGGGCGAATTGGGTACCGGCATATGGT
TCTTGACAGAGGTGTAAAAAGTACTCAAAAATTTTACTCAAGTGAAAGTACAAGTACTTAGGGAAAATTT
TACTCAATTAAAAGTAAAAGTATCTGGCTAGAATCTTACTTGAGTAAAAGTAAAAAAGTACTCCATTAAA
ATTGTACTTGAGTATTAGATCTGATCTAGAGGATCATAATCAGCCATACCACATTTGTAGAGGTTTTACT
TGCTTTAAAAAACCTCCCACACCTCCCCCTGAACCTGAAACATAAAATGAATGCAATTGTTGTTGTTAAC
TTGTTTATTGCAGCTTATAATGGTTACAAATAAAGCAATAGCATCACAAATTTCACAAATAAAGCATTTT
TTTCACTGCATTCTAGTTGTGGTTTGTCCAAACTCATCAATGTATCTTATCATGTCTGGATCATCATCGA
TGAATTAATTCGAGCTCCACCGCGGTGGCGGCCGCTTTACTTGTACAGCTCGTCCATGCCGAGAGTGATC
CCGGCGGCGGTCACGAACTCCAGCAGGACCATGTGATCGCGCTTCTCGTTGGGGTCTTTGCTCAGGGCGG
ACTGGGTGCTCAGGTAGTGGTTGTCGGGCAGCAGCACGGGGCCGTCGCCGATGGGGGTGTTCTGCTGGTA
GTGGTCGGCGAGCTGCACGCTGCCGTCCTCGATGTTGTGGCGGATCTTGAAGTTCACCTTGATGCCGTTC
TTCTGCTTGTCGGCCATGATATAGACGTTGTGGCTGTTGTAGTTGTACTCCAGCTTGTGCCCCAGGATGT
TGCCGTCCTCCTTGAAGTCGATGCCCTTCAGCTCGATGCGGTTCACCAGGGTGTCGCCCTCGAACTTCAC
CTCGGCGCGGGTCTTGTAGTTGCCGTCGTCCTTGAAGAAGATGGTGCGCTCCTGGACGTAGCCTTCGGGC
ATGGCGGACTTGAAGAAGTCGTGCTGCTTCATGTGGTCGGGGTAGCGGCTGAAGCACTGCACGCCGTAGG
TCAGGGTGGTCACGAGGGTGGGCCAGGGCACGGGCAGCTTGCCGGTGGTGCAGATGAACTTCAGGGTCAG
CTTGCCGTAGGTGGCATCGCCCTCGCCCTCGCCGGACACGCTGAACTTGTGGCCGTTTACGTCGCCGTCC
AGCTCGACCAGGATGGGCACCACCCCGGTGAACAGCTCCTCGCCCTTGCTCACCATGGTGGCGACCGGTC
GCGTAACGAGGTTGGCTCGCTGGGTGATCGTGGATCCCCGCAGAACCGGAGCGGCGCGGACGCGAGCTAG
TCCCCTCAGAAGTCCAGACATGGTAAGCTTCAGCTAGAACTCGCCGCAGACCCGGTGAGGAAGAGAGCGA
ACCGGGCCTTAACCACCCTTTATATAGCCGCCTCTACTGGGCGGGGATTAACCATGACATCATCAAGTCC
AGAATTCCCAAAGTGCTAGAGGCGGGGTCTTGACAGAACATTCAGCCTGTAAGCGTCTTGTATACTACAA
CTCCCAGTAGCACTAGGGCGGATGCAGCTGTTGAGTGAAACGCGCGAGTTATCACGAAGTTAGGGCGAAA
GGAAGGGTGGCACTCCCTAGTGCGTCATAAGCTAGCTTGCATGCCTGAGAATTTCAGAATGTAATGATAC
CTTTGTTAGATAAGGCTGTTTACATCTGATAGTGGACCTTAAGCCGACACTTAAATGATAAAAACGGCAA
AGAATTGCAAGTTTGATTTGCATTGGAAAGGGTCGCTGGCTTTTGTGTTACACGCCCCTTATTTGTGCTT
GATTAGATGATCCCCCTGCTCGAGCCGGGCCCAAGTGATCTCCAAAAAATAAGTACTTTTTGACTGTAAA
TAAAATTGTAAGGAGTAAAAAGTACTTTTTTTTCTAAAAAAATGTAATTAAGTAAAAGTAAAAGTATTGA
TTTTTAATTGTACTCAAGTAAAGTAAAAATCCCCAAAAATAATACTTAAGTACAGTAATCAAGTAAAATT
ACTCAAGTACTTTACACCTCTGGTTCTTGACCCCCTACCTTCAGCAAGCCCAGCAGATCCACTAGTTCTA
GAGCGGCCGCCACCGCGGTGGAGCTCCAGCTTTTGTTCCCTTTAGTGAGGGTTAATTGCGCGCTTGGCGT
AATCATGGTCATAGCTGTTTCCTGTGTGAAATTGTTATCCGCTCACAATTCCACACAACATACGAGCCGG
AAGCATAAAGTGTAAAGCCTGGGGTGCCTAATGAGTGAGCTAACTCACATTAATTGCGTTGCGCTCACTG
CCCGCTTTCCAGTCGGGAAACCTGTCGTGCCAGCTGCATTAATGAATCGGCCAACGCGCGGGGAGAGGCG
GTTTGCGTATTGGGCGCTCTTCCGCTTCCTCGCTCACTGACTCGCTGCGCTCGGTCGTTCGGCTGCGGCG
AGCGGTATCAGCTCACTCAAAGGCGGTAATACGGTTATCCACAGAATCAGGGGATAACGCAGGAAAGAAC
ATGTGAGCAAAAGGCCAGCAAAAGGCCAGGAACCGTAAAAAGGCCGCGTTGCTGGCGTTTTTCCATAGGC
TCCGCCCCCCTGACGAGCATCACAAAAATCGACGCTCAAGTCAGAGGTGGCGAAACCCGACAGGACTATA
AAGATACCAGGCGTTTCCCCCTGGAAGCTCCCTCGTGCGCTCTCCTGTTCCGACCCTGCCGCTTACCGGA
TACCTGTCCGCCTTTCTCCCTTCGGGAAGCGTGGCGCTTTCTCATAGCTCACGCTGTAGGTATCTCAGTT
CGGTGTAGGTCGTTCGCTCCAAGCTGGGCTGTGTGCACGAACCCCCCGTTCAGCCCGACCGCTGCGCCTT
ATCCGGTAACTATCGTCTTGAGTCCAACCCGGTAAGACACGACTTATCGCCACTGGCAGCAGCCACTGGT
AACAGGATTAGCAGAGCGAGGTATGTAGGCGGTGCTACAGAGTTCTTGAAGTGGTGGCCTAACTACGGCT
ACACTAGAAGGACAGTATTTGGTATCTGCGCTCTGCTGAAGCCAGTTACCTTCGGAAAAAGAGTTGGTAG
CTCTTGATCCGGCAAACAAACCACCGCTGGTAGCGGTGGTTTTTTTGTTTGCAAGCAGCAGATTACGCGC
AGAAAAAAAGGATCTCAAGAAGATCCTTTGATCTTTTCTACGGGGTCTGACGCTCAGTGGAACGAAAACT
CACGTTAAGGGATTTTGGTCATGAGATTATCAAAAAGGATCTTCACCTAGATCCTTTTAAATTAAAAATG
AAGTTTTAAATCAATCTAAAGTATATATGAGTAAACTTGGTCTGACAGTTACCAATGCTTAATCAGTGAG
GCACCTATCTCAGCGATCTGTCTATTTCGTTCATCCATAGTTGCCTGACTCCCCGTCGTGTAGATAACTA
CGATACGGGAGGGCTTACCATCTGGCCCCAGTGCTGCAATGATACCGCGAGACCCACGCTCACCGGCTCC
AGATTTATCAGCAATAAACCAGCCAGCCGGAAGGGCCGAGCGCAGAAGTGGTCCTGCAACTTTATCCGCC
TCCATCCAGTCTATTAATTGTTGCCGGGAAGCTAGAGTAAGTAGTTCGCCAGTTAATAGTTTGCGCAACG
TTGTTGCCATTGCTACAGGCATCGTGGTGTCACGCTCGTCGTTTGGTATGGCTTCATTCAGCTCCGGTTC
CCAACGATCAAGGCGAGTTACATGATCCCCCATGTTGTGCAAAAAAGCGGTTAGCTCCTTCGGTCCTCCG
ATCGTTGTCAGAAGTAAGTTGGCCGCAGTGTTATCACTCATGGTTATGGCAGCACTGCATAATTCTCTTA
CTGTCATGCCATCCGTAAGATGCTTTTCTGTGACTGGTGAGTACTCAACCAAGTCATTCTGAGAATAGTG
TATGCGGCGACCGAGTTGCTCTTGCCCGGCGTCAATACGGGATAATACCGCGCCACATAGCAGAACTTTA
AAAGTGCTCATCATTGGAAAACGTTCTTCGGGGCGAAAACTCTCAAGGATCTTACCGCTGTTGAGATCCA
GTTCGATGTAACCCACTCGTGCACCCAACTGATCTTCAGCATCTTTTACTTTCACCAGCGTTTCTGGGTG
AGCAAAAACAGGAAGGCAAAATGCCGCAAAAAAGGGAATAAGGGCGACACGGAAATGTTGAATACTCATA
CTCTTCCTTTTTCAATATTATTGAAGCATTTATCAGGGTTATTGTCTCATGAGCGGATACATATTTGAAT
GTATTTAGAAAAATAAACAAATAGGGGTTCCGCGCACATTTCCCCGAAAAGTG
