>Addgene plasmid #31241 | pSCAC-69 | addgene partial sequence | sequence record 36140 | EXFP-R 5'-GTCTTGTAGTTGCCGTCGTC-3'
NAGNCCTCTGGNGTAGCCTTCGGGCATGGCGGACTTGAAGAAGTCGTGCTGCTTCATGTGGTCGGGGTAG
CGGCTGAAGCACTGCACGCCGTAGGTCAGGGTGGTCACGAGGGTGGGCCAGGGCACGGGCAGCTTGCCGG
TGGTGCAGATGAACTTCAGGGTCAGCTTGCCGTAGGTGGCATCGCCCTCGCCCTCGCCGGACACGCTGAA
CTTGTGGCCGTTTACGTCGCCGTCCAGCTCGACCAGGATGGGCACCACCCCGGTGAACAGCTCCTCGCCC
TTGCTCACCATGGTGGCGACCGGTCGCGTAACGAGGTTGGCTCGCTGGGTGATCGTGGATCCCCGCAGAA
CCGGAGCGGCGCGGACGCGAGCTAGTCCCCTCAGAAGTCCAGACATGGTAAGCTTCAGCTAGAACTCGCC
GCAGACCCGGTGAGGAAGAGAGCGAACCGGGCCTTAACCACCCTTTATATAGCCGCCTCTACTGGGCGGG
GATTAACCATGACATCATCAAGTCCAGAATTCCCAAAGTGCTAGAGGCGGGGTCTTGACAGAACATTCAG
CCTGTAAGCGTCTTGTATACTACAACTCCCAGTAGCACTAGGGCGGATGCAGCTGTTGAGTGAAACGCGC
GAGTTATCACGAAGTTAGGGCGAAAGGAAGGGTGGCACTCCCTAGTGCGTCATAAGCTAGCTTGCATGCC
TGAGAATTTCAGAATGTAATGATACCTTTGTTAGATAAGGCTGTTTACATCTGATAGTGGACCTTAAGCC
GACACTTAAATGATAAAAACGGCAAAGAATTGCAAGTTTGATTTGCATTGGAAAGGGTCGCTGGCTTTTG
TGTTACACGCCCCTTATTTGTGCTTGATTAGATGATCCCCCTGCTCGAGCCGGGCCCAAGTGATCTCCAA
AAAATAAGTACTTTTTGACTG
